>Addgene plasmid #126170 | pBbE20c-RFP | addgene full sequence | sequence record 247479 | Addgene NGS Result
GACGTCTTTATAGCTAGCTCAGTCCTAGGTACAATGCTAGCAGGTTTAATCGAATTCAAAAGATCTTTTA
AGAAGGAGATATACATATGGCGAGTAGCGAAGACGTTATCAAAGAGTTCATGCGTTTCAAAGTTCGTATG
GAAGGTTCCGTTAACGGTCACGAGTTCGAAATCGAAGGTGAAGGTGAAGGTCGTCCGTACGAAGGTACCC
AGACCGCTAAACTGAAAGTTACCAAAGGTGGTCCGCTGCCGTTCGCTTGGGACATCCTGTCCCCGCAGTT
CCAGTACGGTTCCAAAGCTTACGTTAAACACCCGGCTGACATCCCGGACTACCTGAAACTGTCCTTCCCG
GAAGGTTTCAAATGGGAACGTGTTATGAACTTCGAAGACGGTGGTGTTGTTACCGTTACCCAGGACTCCT
CCCTGCAAGACGGTGAGTTCATCTACAAAGTTAAACTGCGTGGTACCAACTTCCCGTCCGACGGTCCGGT
TATGCAGAAAAAAACCATGGGTTGGGAAGCTTCCACCGAACGTATGTACCCGGAAGACGGTGCTCTGAAA
GGTGAAATCAAAATGCGTCTGAAACTGAAAGACGGTGGTCACTACGACGCTGAAGTTAAAACCACCTACA
TGGCTAAAAAACCGGTTCAGCTGCCGGGTGCTTACAAAACCGACATCAAACTGGACATCACCTCCCACAA
CGAAGACTACACCATCGTTGAACAGTACGAACGTGCTGAAGGTCGTCACTCCACCGGTGCTTAAGGATCC
AAACTCGAGTAAGGATCTCCAGGCATCAAATAAAACGAAAGGCTCAGTCGAAAGACTGGGCCTTTCGTTT
TATCTGTTGTTTGTCGGTGAACGCTCTCTACTAGAGTCACACTGGCTCACCTTCGGGTGGGCCTTTCTGC
GTTTATACCTAGGGCGTTCGGCTGCGGCGAGCGGTATCAGCTCACTCAAAGGCGGTAATACGGTTATCCA
CAGAATCAGGGGATAACGCAGGAAAGAACATGTGAGCAAAAGGCCAGCAAAAGGCCAGGAACCGTAAAAA
GGCCGCGTTGCTGGCGTTTTTCCATAGGCTCCGCCCCCCTGACGAGCATCACAAAAATCGACGCTCAAGT
CAGAGGTGGCGAAACCCGACAGGACTATAAAGATACCAGGCGTTTCCCCCTGGAAGCTCCCTCGTGCGCT
CTCCTGTTCCGACCCTGCCGCTTACCGGATACCTGTCCGCCTTTCTCCCTTCGGGAAGCGTGGCGCTTTC
TCATAGCTCACGCTGTAGGTATCTCAGTTCGGTGTAGGTCGTTCGCTCCAAGCTGGGCTGTGTGCACGAA
CCCCCCGTTCAGCCCGACCGCTGCGCCTTATCCGGTAACTATCGTCTTGAGTCCAACCCGGTAAGACACG
ACTTATCGCCACTGGCAGCAGCCACTGGTAACAGGATTAGCAGAGCGAGGTATGTAGGCGGTGCTACAGA
GTTCTTGAAGTGGTGGCCTAACTACGGCTACACTAGAAGGACAGTATTTGGTATCTGCGCTCTGCTGAAG
CCAGTTACCTTCGGAAAAAGAGTTGGTAGCTCTTGATCCGGCAAACAAACCACCGCTGGTAGCGGTGGTT
TTTTTGTTTGCAAGCAGCAGATTACGCGCAGAAAAAAAGGATCTCAAGAAGATCCTTTGATCTTTTCTAC
GGGGTCTGACGCTCAGTGGAACGAAAACTCACGTTAAGGGATTTTGGTCATGACTAGTGCTTGGATTCTC
ACCAATAAAAAACGCCCGGCGGCAACCGAGCGTTCTGAACAAATCCAGATGGAGTTCTGAGGTCATTACT
GGATCTATCAACAGGAGTCCAAGCGAGCTCGATATCAAATTACGCCCCGCCCTGCCACTCATCGCAGTAC
TGTTGTAATTCATTAAGCATTCTGCCGACATGGAAGCCATCACAAACGGCATGATGAACCTGAATCGCCA
GCGGCATCAGCACCTTGTCGCCTTGCGTATAATATTTGCCCATGGTGAAAACGGGGGCGAAGAAGTTGTC
CATATTGGCCACGTTTAAATCAAAACTGGTGAAACTCACCCAGGGATTGGCTGAGACGAAAAACATATTC
TCAATAAACCCTTTAGGGAAATAGGCCAGGTTTTCACCGTAACACGCCACATCTTGCGAATATATGTGTA
GAAACTGCCGGAAATCGTCGTGGTATTCACTCCAGAGCGATGAAAACGTTTCAGTTTGCTCATGGAAAAC
GGTGTAACAAGGGTGAACACTATCCCATATCACCAGCTCACCGTCTTTCATTGCCATACGAAATTCCGGA
TGAGCATTCATCAGGCGGGCAAGAATGTGAATAAAGGCCGGATAAAACTTGTGCTTATTTTTCTTTACGG
TCTTTAAAAAGGCCGTAATATCCAGCTGAACGGTCTGGTTATAGGTACATTGAGCAACTGACTGAAATGC
CTCAAAATGTTCTTTACGATGCCATTGGGATATATCAACGGTGGTATATCCAGTGATTTTTTTCTCCATT
TTAGCTTCCTTAGCTCCTGAAAATCTCGATAACTCAAAAAATACGCCCGGTAGTGATCTTATTTCATTAT
GGTGAAAGTTGGAACCTCTTACGTGCCGATCAACGTCTCATTTTCGCCAGATATC
Features (pLannotate 1.2.2; 8 found; start..end, strand, type, name):
     12..41      +  promoter       J23119 promoter (fragment): bacterial promoter (Registry of Standard Biological Parts BBa J23119)
     87..764     +  CDS            mRFP1: monomeric derivative of DsRed (Campbell et al., 2002)
    797..868     +  terminator     rrnB T1 terminator: transcription terminator T1 from the E. coli rrnB gene
    884..911     +  terminator     T7Te terminator: phage T7 early transcription terminator
   1069..1657    -  rep_origin     ori: high-copy-number ColE1/pMB1/pBR322/pUC origin of replication
   1745..1839    -  terminator     lambda t0 terminator: transcription terminator from phage lambda
   1863..2519    -  CDS            cat: CAT_ECOLX - Experimental evidence at protein level: Swiss-Prot protein existence level 1. This enzyme is an effector of chloramphenicol resistance in bacteria. From Escherichia coli. This protein is used as a marker in many commonly used cloning vectors, such as pACYC184.
   2520..2622    -  promoter       cat promoter: promoter of the E. coli cat gene encoding chloramphenicol acetyltransferase
