[The description below was written by a language model from this plasmid's Addgene catalogue record and pLannotate feature annotations shown in this document.]
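Description:
pBbE20c-RFP is a small, high-copy bacterial expression plasmid from the BglBrick-compatible pBb vector family, built for constitutive gene expression in Escherichia coli and used in synthetic biology. It replicates from a ColE1/pMB1-type origin and is selected with chloramphenicol, conferred by the cat (chloramphenicol acetyltransferase) gene under its native cat promoter. This marker cassette is on the opposite strand from the expression cassette and is followed by a lambda t0 terminator, which limits read-through into the origin.

The payload is a 678 bp synthetic RFP gene, annotated as mRFP1, the monomeric red fluorescent derivative of DsRed. The catalogue names its promoter as S23200. The sequence annotation detects a partial match to the strong constitutive Registry promoter J23119 just upstream of the coding region, suggesting that the promoter is related to the J23-series constitutive promoters, although the record does not state this relationship. No repressor or inducer-responsive element is annotated, consistent with constitutive expression. Transcription of RFP is stopped by tandem rrnB T1 and T7Te terminators. The sequenced record is 2,645 nt, somewhat shorter than the sum of the listed backbone and insert sizes, a difference the record does not explain.

RFP serves as a fluorescent readout of promoter and vector output and as a placeholder that can be exchanged for a gene of interest using BglBrick-style cloning. The plasmid is associated with work on a queryable, predictive tool for choosing E. coli expression vectors, where such reporter constructs allow comparison of expression strength across promoter, origin and marker combinations.
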