Addgene plasmid #126170: pBbE20c-RFP
Purpose: Constitutive expression vector for Escherichia coli. BglBrick compatible.
Depositing lab: Nigel Scrutton. Depositing organization: University of Manchester. Publication: SelProm: A Queryable and Predictive Expression Vector Selection Tool for Escherichia coli. Jervis AJ, Carbonell P, Taylor S, Sung R, Dunstan MS, Robinson CJ, Breitling R, Takano E, Scrutton NS. ACS Synth Biol. 2019 Mar 18. doi: 10.1021/acssynbio.8b00399. PubMed 30870592.
Backbone
  Vector backbone: pBb
  Backbone size w/o insert (bp): 2181
  Vector type: Bacterial Expression, Synthetic Biology
Growth in bacteria
  Bacterial resistance: Chloramphenicol, 25 μg/mL
  Growth temperature: 37°C
  Growth strain: DH5alpha
  Copy number: High Copy
Gene/Insert
  Gene/Insert name: RFP
  Species: Synthetic
  Insert size (bp): 678
  Promoter: S23200
  Cloning method: Unknown
  Sequencing primers: 5′ GGTAGTGATCTTATTTCATTATGGTG
Terms and licenses: Academic/Nonprofit Terms; Industry Terms: Not Available to Industry
Depositor comments: Cloning method was In-Fusion.
How to cite: pBbE20c-RFP was a gift from Nigel Scrutton (Addgene plasmid # 126170 ; http://n2t.net/addgene:126170 ; RRID:Addgene_126170)
